>Addgene plasmid #207546 | N-terminal Halo-XLF | addgene full sequence | sequence record 430977 | Addgene NGS Result
GGGAAACGCCTGGTATCTTTATAGTCCTGTCGGGTTTCGCCACCTCTGACTTGAGCGTCGATTTTTGTGA
TGCTCGTCAGGGGGGCGGAGCCTATGGAAAAACGCCAGCAACGCGGCCTTTTTACGGTTCCTGGCCTTTT
GCTGGCCTTTTGCTCACATGTTCTTTCCTGCGTTATCCCCTGATTCTGTGGATAACCGTATTACCGCCTT
TGAGTGAGCTGATACCGCTCGCCGCAGCCGAACGACCGAGCGCAGCGAGTCAGTGAGCGAGGAAGCGGAA
GAGCGCCTGATGCGGTATTTTCTCCTTACGCATCTGTGCGGTATTTCACACCGCATAGACCAGCCGCGTA
ACCTGGCAAAATCGGTTACGGTTGAGTAATAAATGGATGCCCTGCGTAAGCGGGTGTGGGCGGACAATAA
AGTCTTAAACTGAACAAAATAGATCTAAACTATGACAATAAAGTCTTAAACTAGACAGAATAGTTGTAAA
CTGAAATCAGTCCAGTTATGCTGTGAAAAAGCATACTGGACTTTTGTTATGGCTAAAGCAAACTCTTCAT
TTTCTGAAGTGCAAATTGCCCGTCGTATTAAAGAGGGGCGTGGCCAAGGGCATGGTAAAGACTATATTCG
CGGCGTTGTGACAATTTACCGAACAACTCCGCGGCCGGGAAGCCGATCTCGGCTTGAACGAATTGTTAGG
TGGCGGTACTTGGGTCGATATCAAAGTGCATCACTTCTTCCCGTATGCCCAACTTTGTATAGAGAGCCAC
TGCGGGATCGTCACCGTAATCTGCTTGCACGTAGATCACATAAGCACCAAGCGCGTTGGCCTCATGCTTG
AGGAGATTGATGAGCGCGGTGGCAATGCCCTGCCTCCGGTGCTCGCCGGAGACTGCGAGATCATAGATAT
AGATCTCACTACGCGGCTGCTCAAACTTGGGCAGAACGTAAGCCGCGAGAGCGCCAACAACCGCTTCTTG
GTCGAAGGCAGCAAGCGCGATGAATGTCTTACTACGGAGCAAGTTCCCGAGGTAATCGGAGTCCGGCTGA
TGTTGGGAGTAGGTGGCTACGTCTCCGAACTCACGACCGAAAAGATCAAGAGCAGCCCGCATGGATTTGA
CTTGGTCAGGGCCGAGCCTACATGTGCGAATGATGCCCATACTTGAGCCACCTAACTTTGTTTTAGGGCG
ACTGCCCTGCTGCGTAACATCGTTGCTGCTGCGTAACATCGTTGCTGCTCCATAACATCAAACATCGACC
CACGGCGTAACGCGCTTGCTGCTTGGATGCCCGAGGCATAGACTGTACAAAAAAACAGTCATAACAAGCC
ATGAAAACCGCCACTGCGCCGTTACCACCGCTGCGTTCGGTCAAGGTTCTGGACCAGTTGCGTGAGCGCA
TACGCTACTTGCATTACAGTTTACGAACCGAACAGGCTTATGTCAACTGGGTTCGTGCCTTCATCCGTTT
CCACGGTGTGCGTCACCCGGCAACCTTGGGCAGCAGCGAAGTCGAGGCATTTCTGTCCTGGCTGGCGAAC
GAGCGCAAGGTTTCGGTCTCCACGCATCGTCAGGCATTGGCGGCCTTGCTGTTCTTCTACGGCAAGGTGC
TGTGCACGGATCTGCCCTTGCTTCAGGAGATCGGTAGACCTCGGCCGTCGCGGCGCTTGCCGGTGGTGCT
GACCCCGGATGAAGTGGTTCGCATCCTCGGTTTTCTGGAAGGCGAGCATCGTTTGTTCGCCCAGGACTCT
AGCTATAGTTCTAGTGGTTGGCTACGTACCCGTAGTGGCTATGGCAGGGCTTGCCGCCCCGACGTTGGCT
GCGAGCCCTGGGCCTTCACCCGAACTTGGGGGTTGGGGTGGGGAAAAGGAAGAAACGCGGGCGTATTGGT
CCCAATGGGGTCTCGGTGGGGTATCGACAGAGTGCCAGCCCTGGGACCGAACCCCGCGTTTATGAACAAA
CGACCCAACACCCGTGCGTTTTATTCTGTCTTTTTATTGCCGTCATAGCGCGGGTTCCTTCCGGTATTGT
CTCCTTCCGTGTTTCAGTTAGCCTCCCCCATCTCCCGGTACCGCATGCTATGCATCAGCTGCTAGCACCA
TGGCTCGAGATCCCGGGTGATCAAGTCTTCGTCGAGTGATTGTAAATAAAATGTAATTTACAGTATAGTA
TTTTAATTAATATACAAATGATTTGATAATAATTCTTATTTAACTATAATATATTGTGTTGGGTTGAATT
AAAGGTCCGTATACTCCGGAATATTAATAGATCATGGAGATAATTAAAATGATAACCATCTCGCAAATAA
ATAAGTATTTTACTGTTTTCGTAACAGTTTTGTAATAAAAAAACCTATAAATATTCCGGATTATTCATAC
CGTCCCACCATCGGGCGCGGATCCCGGTCCGAAGCGCGCGGAATTCAAAGGCCTACGTCGACGAGCTCAC
TAGTCGCGGCCGCTTTCGAATCTAGAGCCTGCAGTCTCGACAAGCTTGTCGAGAAGTACTAGAGGATCAT
AATCAGCCATACCACATTTGTAGAGGTTTTACTTGCTTTAAAAAACCTCCCACACCTCCCCCTGAACCTG
AAACATAAAATGAATGCAATTGTTGTTGTTTGACACTATGACTTATGATGTTTTATAAGACAAGAACTAT
TCCTTCTCTTCTAGTTCTGGGAAAGGATAGGAGTGACATATTTATTAGGAATGTGATAAAGATGGAACAA
GAAGGGTTTAGGTTTCCACGTTATGTTATAGTATTAGAAAGCAGAAATACTAACAGCAATATGCTGAGGT
TTAAACACTATGGAAGAAAGATTTTCTGTCCTCTAGGAATGTAATATGGGAAAAAAAAAACCCTCAAGAT
TTTAAATATACTTTTAGTGGCCAGGAGGTAGTAAAGTCAGTGCTCAGCTGGTTGTATACTGGGAGAACGT
AAATCCATGCCTTCTATTTTATCAGGGAGGATTTTCATGAGATTTTAGTTGATACAGACTGGTTTGGGTG
GTGCCCTCCCTAGGCCAGCATGACCCTGAGGCTCTTTACTAAATGAGGACTTTTTTGCAGATGGACTACA
AAGACCATGACGGTGATTATAAAGATCATGATATCGATTACAAGGATGACGATGACAAGATAACTTCGTA
TAATGTATGCTATACGAAGTTATAAGCTTCACACAAAAAACCAACACACAGATGTAATGAAAATAAAGAT
ATTTTATTTCAGGCACCGGGCTTGCGGGTCATGCACCAGGTGCGCGGTCCTTCGGGCACCTCGACGTCGG
CGGTGACGGTGAAGCCGAGCCGCTCGTAGAAGGGGAGGTTGCGGGGCGCGGAGGTCTCCAGGAAGGCGGG
CACCCCGGCGCGCTCGGCCGCCTCCACTCCGGGGAGCACGACGGCGCTGCCCAGACCCTTGCCCTGGTGG
TCGGGCGAGACGCCGACGGTGGCCAGGAACCACGCGGGCTCCTTGGGCCGGTGCGGCGCCAGGAGGCCTT
CCATCTGTTGCTGCGCGGCCAGCCGGGAACCGCTCAACTCGGCCATGCGCGGGCCGATCTCGGCGAACAC
CGCCCCCGCTTCGACGCTCTCCGGCGTGGTCCAGACCGCCACCGCGGCGCCGTCGTCCGCGACCCACACC
TTGCCGATGTCGAGCCCGACGCGCGTGAGGAAGAGTTCTTGCAGCTCGGTGACCCGCTCGATGTGGCGGT
CCGGATCGACGGTGTGGCGCGTGGCGGGGTAGTCGGCGAACGCGGCGGCGAGGGTGCGTACGGCCCTGGG
GACGTCGTCGCGGGTGGCGAGGCGCACCGTGGGCTTGTACTCGGTCATGAGCTTTTTGCAAAAGCCTAGG
CCTCCAAAAAAGCCTCCTCACTACTTCTGGAATAGCTCAGAGGCCGAGGCGGCCTCGGCCTCTGCATAAA
TAAAAAAAATTAGTCAGCCATGGGGCGGAGAATGGGCGGAACTGGGCGGAGTTAGGGGCGGGATGGGCGG
AGTTAGGGGCGGGACTATGGTTGCTGACTAATTGAGATGCATGCTTTGCATACTTCTGCCTGCTGGGGAG
CCTGGGGACTTTCCACACCTGGTTGCTGACTAATTGAGATGCATGCTTTGCATACTTCTGCCTGCTGGGG
AGCCTGGGGACTTTCCACACCGGATCCATAACTTCGTATAATGTATGCTATACGAAGTTATCCGGTACCA
TGGCAGAAATCGGTACTGGCTTTCCATTCGACCCCCATTATGTGGAAGTCCTGGGCGAGCGCATGCACTA
CGTCGATGTTGGTCCGCGCGATGGCACCCCTGTGCTGTTCCTGCACGGTAACCCGACCTCCTCCTACGTG
TGGCGCAACATCATCCCGCATGTTGCACCGACCCATCGCTGCATTGCTCCAGACCTGATCGGTATGGGCA
AATCCGACAAACCAGACCTGGGTTATTTCTTCGACGACCACGTCCGCTTCATGGATGCCTTCATCGAAGC
CCTGGGTCTGGAAGAGGTCGTCCTGGTCATTCACGACTGGGGCTCCGCTCTGGGTTTCCACTGGGCCAAG
CGCAATCCAGAGCGCGTCAAAGGTATTGCATTTATGGAGTTCATCCGCCCTATCCCGACCTGGGACGAAT
GGCCAGAATTTGCCCGCGAGACCTTCCAGGCCTTCCGCACCACCGACGTCGGCCGCAAGCTGATCATCGA
TCAGAACGTTTTTATCGAGGGTACGCTGCCGATGGGTGTCGTCCGCCCGCTGACTGAAGTCGAGATGGAC
CATTACCGCGAGCCGTTCCTGAATCCTGTTGACCGCGAGCCACTGTGGCGCTTCCCAAACGAGCTGCCAA
TCGCCGGTGAGCCAGCGAACATCGTCGCGCTGGTCGAAGAATACATGGACTGGCTGCACCAGTCCCCTGT
CCCGAAGCTGCTGTTCTGGGGCACCCCAGGCGTTCTGATCCCACCGGCCGAAGCCGCTCGCCTGGCCAAA
AGCCTGCCTAACTGCAAGGCTGTGGACATCGGCCCGGGTCTGAATCTGCTGCAAGAAGACAACCCGGACC
TGATCGGCAGCGAGATCGCGCGCTGGCTGTCGACGCTCGAGATTTCCGGCGAGCCAACCACTGAGGATCT
GTACTTTCAGAGCGATAACGCGATCGCTTCCGGTACCGAAGAACTCGAGCAAGGCCTGTTGATGCAGCCA
TGGGCGTGGCTACAGCTTGCAGAGAACTCCCTCTTGGCCAAGGTTTTTATCACCAAGCAGGGCTATGCCT
TGTTGGTTTCAGATCTTCAACAGGTGTGGCATGAACAGGTGGACACTAGTGTGGTCAGCCAGCGAGCCAA
GGTAAGTATGAGGAGAAGTACTGCTGTGTCGGGGATGTGAACATCAACCAGCTTGCTGGCCTGTAGTTTC
CCAAGGAAGGTTGAATCGGGTTGAGACAATTCCAGTTAATGTCCTGTACTTCTACCTGTACTTCTGCCTG
GAATCTTAACTTGTTTATTGCAGCTTATAATGGTTACAAATAAAGCAATAGCATCACAAATTTCACAAAT
AAAGCATTTTTTTCACTGCATTCTAGTTGTGGTTTGTCCAAACTCATCAATGTATCTTATCATGTCTGGA
TCTGATCACTGCTTGAGCCTAGGAGATCCGAACCAGATAAGTGAAATCTAGTTCCAAACTATTTTGTCAT
TTTTAATTTTCGTATTAGCTTACGACGCTACACCCAGTTCCCATCTATTTTGTCACTCTTCCCTAAATAA
TCCTTAAAAACTCCATTTCCACCCCTCCCAGTTCCCAACTATTTTGTCCGCCCACAGCGGGGCATTTTTC
TTCCTGTTATGTTTTTAATCAAACATCCTGCCAACTCCATGTGACAAACCGTCATCTTCGGCTACTTTTT
CTCTGTCACAGAATGAAAATTTTTCTGTCATCTCTTCGTTATTAATGTTTGTAATTGACTGAATATCAAC
GCTTATTTGCAGCCTGAATGGCGAATGGG
[124 nt withheld, positions 5980-6103]
C
[91 nt withheld, positions 6105-6195]
A
[49 nt withheld, positions 6197-6245]
CCTTTGACGTTGGAGTCCACGTTCTT
[37 nt withheld, positions 6272-6308]
ACCCTATCTCGGTCTATTCTTTTGATTTATAAGGGATTTTGCCGATTTCGGCCTATTGGTTAAAAAATGA
GCTGATTTAACAAAAATTTAACGCGAATTTTAACAAAATATTAACGCTTACAATTTAGGTGGCACTTTTC
GGGGAAATGTGCGCGGAACCCCTATTTGTTTATTTTTCTAAATACATTCAAATATGTATCCGCTCATGAG
ACAATAACCCTGATAAATGCTTCAATAATATTGAAAAAGGAAGAGTATGAGTATTCAACATTTCCGTGTC
GCCCTTATTCCCTTTTTTGCGGCATTTTGCCTTCCTGTTTTTGCTCACCCAGAAACGCTGGTGAAAGTAA
AAGATGCTGAAGATCAGTTGGGTGCACGAGTGGGTTACATCGAACTGGATCTCAACAGCGGTAAGATCCT
TGAGAGTTTTCGCCCCGAAGAACGTTTTCCAATGATGAGCACTTTTAAAGTTCTGCTATGTGGCGCGGTA
TTATCCCGTATTGACGCCGGGCAAGAGCAACTCGGTCGCCGCATACACTATTCTCAGAATGACTTGGTTG
AGTACTCACCAGTCACAGAAAAGCATCTTACGGATGGCATGACAGTAAGAGAATTATGCAGTGCTGCCAT
AACCATGAGTGATAACACTGCGGCCAACTTACTTCTGACAACGATCGGAGGACCGAAGGAGCTAACCGCT
TTTTTGCACAACATGGGGGATCATGTAACTCGCCTTGATCGTTGGGAACCGGAGCTGAATGAAGCCATAC
CAAACGACGAGCGTGACACCACGATGCCTGTAGCAATGGCAACAACGTTGCGCAAACTATTAACTGGCGA
ACTACTTACTCTAGCTTCCCGGCAACAATTAATAGACTGGATGGAGGCGGATAAAGTTGCAGGACCACTT
CTGCGCTCGGCCCTTCCGGCTGGCTGGTTTATTGCTGATAAATCTGGAGCCGGTGAGCGTGGGTCTCGCG
GTATCATTGCAGCACTGGGGCCAGATGGTAAGCCCTCCCGTATCGTAGTTATCTACACGACGGGGAGTCA
GGCAACTATGGATGAACGAAATAGACAGATCGCTGAGATAGGTGCCTCACTGATTAAGCATTGGTAACTG
TCAGACCAAGTTTACTCATATATACTTTAGATTGATTTAAAACTTCATTTTTAATTTAAAAGGATCTAGG
TGAAGATCCTTTTTGATAATCTCATGACCAAAATCCCTTAACGTGAGTTTTCGTTCCACTGAGCGTCAGA
CCCCGTAGAAAAGATCAAAGGATCTTCTTGAGATCCTTTTTTTCTGCGCGTAATCTGCTGCTTGCAAACA
AAAAAACCACCGCTACCAGCGGTGGTTTGTTTGCCGGATCAAGAGCTACCAACTCTTTTTCCGAAGGTAA
CTGGCTTCAGCAGAGCGCAGATACCAAATACTGTTCTTCTAGTGTAGCCGTAGTTAGGCCACCACTTCAA
GAACTCTGTAGCACCGCCTACATACCTCGCTCTGCTAATCCTGTTACCAGTGGCTGCTGCCAGTGGCGAT
AAGTCGTGTCTTACCGGGTTGGACTCAAGACGATAGTTACCGGATAAGGCGCAGCGGTCGGGCTGAACGG
GGGGTTCGTGCACACAGCCCAGCTTGGAGCGAACGACCTACACCGAACTGAGATACCTACAGCGTGAGCT
ATGAGAAAGCGCCACGCTTCCCGAAGGGAGAAAGGCGGACAGGTATCCGGTAAGCGGCAGGGTCGGAACA
GGAGAGCGCACGAGGGAGCTTCCAGG
Features (pLannotate 1.2.2; 25 found; start..end, strand, type, name):
    286..337     -  misc_feature   bom (fragment): basis of mobility region from pBR322
    405..629     -  mobile_element Tn7R: mini-Tn7 element (right end of the Tn7 transposon) Tn7
    696..1229    -  CDS            GmR: gentamycin acetyltransferase; aacC1; confers resistance to gentamycin
   1418..1446    -  promoter       Pc promoter: intI1 (promoter lies within the coding sequence); class 1 integron promoter
   1424..1783    -  CDS            YPR2_ECOLX (fragment): Protein predicted: Swiss-Prot protein existence level 4. From Escherichia coli.
   1954..2002    -  polyA_signal   HSV TK poly(A) signal: herpes simplex virus thymidine kinase polyadenylation signal (Cole and Stacy, 1985)
   2138..2247    -  promoter       p10 promoter: baculovirus promoter for expression in insect cells
   2271..2362    +  promoter       polyhedrin promoter: polh from Autographa californica; promoter for the baculovirus polyhedrin gene
   2515..2598    +  CDS            large T antigen (fragment): large T antigen from SV40 (simian virus 40)
   3074..3139    +  CDS            3xFLAG: three tandem FLAG® epitope tags, followed by an enterokinase cleavage site
   3140..3173    -  protein_bind   loxP: Cre-mediated recombination occurs in the 8-bp core sequence (GCATACAT). Cre recombinase
   3180..3228    -  polyA_signal   poly(A) signal: synthetic polyadenylation signal
   3229..3828    -  CDS            PuroR: puromycin N-acetyltransferase; pac from Streptomyces alboniger; confers resistance to puromycin
   3835..4151    -  promoter       SV40 promoter: SV40 enhancer and early promoter
   4158..4191    -  protein_bind   loxP: Cre-mediated recombination occurs in the 8-bp core sequence (GCATACAT). Cre recombinase
   4200..5090    +  CDS            HaloTag®: modified bacterial dehalogenase that forms covalent bonds with chloroalkane derivatives
   5103..5123    +  CDS            TEV site: tobacco etch virus (TEV) protease recognition and cleavage site
   5148..5345    +  CDS            NHEJ1 (fragment): NHEJ1_HUMAN - Also known as XLF. Experimental evidence at protein level: Swiss-Prot protein existence level 1. DNA repair protein involved in DNA nonhomologous end joining (NHEJ) required for double-strand break (DSB) repair and V(D)J recombination. May serve as a bridge between XRCC4 and the other NHEJ factors located at DNA ends, or may participate in reconfiguration of the end bound NHEJ factors to allow XRCC4 access to the DNA termini. It may act in concert with XRCC6/XRCC5 (Ku) to stimulate XRCC4-mediated joining of blunt ends and several types of mismatched ends that are noncomplementary
   5468..5602    +  polyA_signal   SV40 poly(A) signal: SV40 polyadenylation signal
   5631..5796    -  mobile_element Tn7L: mini-Tn7 element (left end of the Tn7 transposon) Tn7
   5959..5975    +  CDS            lacZα (fragment): LacZα fragment of β-galactosidase; lacZ fragment
   5980..6434    +  rep_origin     f1 ori (sequence partly withheld): f1 bacteriophage origin of replication; arrow indicates direction of (+) strand synthesis
   6460..6564    +  promoter       AmpR promoter: bla
   6565..7425    +  CDS            AmpR: β-lactamase; bla; confers resistance to ampicillin, carbenicillin, and related antibiotics
   7596..100     +  rep_origin     ori (across the origin): high-copy-number ColE1/pMB1/pBR322/pUC origin of replication
