[The description below was written by a language model from this plasmid's Addgene catalogue record and pLannotate feature annotations shown in this document.]
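Description:
N-terminal Halo-XLF is a homologous recombination donor plasmid used to insert a HaloTag at the N-terminus of the endogenous human XLF (NHEJ1) gene by genome editing. It is propagated in E. coli at high copy from a ColE1/pUC-type origin under ampicillin selection, and it also carries an f1 origin.

The catalogue fields and the sequenced plasmid disagree in places. The record lists pX330 as the backbone, but the 8,084 nt sequence annotation shows no Cas9 or guide RNA elements. Instead it has the hallmarks of a dual-promoter baculovirus transfer vector: Tn7L and Tn7R transposon ends, a gentamicin resistance gene, divergent polyhedrin and p10 promoters, and HSV TK and SV40 polyadenylation signals. These parts are probably irrelevant to the donor function. The insert field also describes the flanking sequences as coming from the Lig4 locus, whereas the annotation detects an NHEJ1/XLF coding fragment downstream of the tag, which matches the plasmid name and stated purpose.

The payload begins with a 3xFLAG epitope. It is followed by a reverse-oriented puromycin resistance cassette (SV40 promoter, PuroR, synthetic poly(A) signal) flanked by two loxP sites. Next come the HaloTag coding sequence, a TEV protease site and the start of XLF. Unannotated regions on either side presumably serve as homology arms. Puromycin allows enrichment of edited cells. Cre-mediated excision of the floxed cassette should then restore a continuous 3xFLAG-HaloTag-TEV-XLF reading frame expressed from the native promoter. The HaloTag binds chloroalkane ligands covalently, so the tagged protein can be labelled with fluorescent dyes. According to the associated publication title, this supports live-cell single-molecule imaging of non-homologous end-joining.
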