Addgene plasmid #207546: N-terminal Halo-XLF
Purpose: Homologous recombination donor to insert halo tag at the N terminal of the endogenous XLF locus.
Depositing lab: Jens Schmidt. Publication: Single-molecule imaging reveals the kinetics of non-homologous end-joining in living cells. Mikhova M, Goff NJ, Janovic T, Heyza JR, Meek K, Schmidt JC. Nat Commun. 2024 Nov 23;15(1):10159. doi: 10.1038/s41467-024-54545-y. PubMed 39578493.
Backbone
  Vector backbone: pX330 Addgene #42230
  Backbone size w/o insert (bp): 8484
  Vector type: Mammalian Expression
Growth in bacteria
  Bacterial resistance: Ampicillin, 100 μg/mL
  Growth temperature: 37°C
  Growth strain: DH5alpha
  Copy number: High Copy
Gene/Insert
  Gene/Insert name: HaloTag with internal PuroR cassette flanked by human Lig4 locus sequences
  Species: H. sapiens (human), Synthetic
  Insert size (bp): 2972
  Tag / fusion protein: HaloTag (N terminal on insert)
  Cloning method: Gibson Cloning
  Sequencing primers: 5′ CCCTGAGAGTTGGATAGCTGT; 3′ CTGCCTTGGGCAAGATTAAATCAC
Terms and licenses: Academic/Nonprofit Terms; Industry Terms: Not Available to Industry
How to cite: N-terminal Halo-XLF was a gift from Jens Schmidt (Addgene plasmid # 207546 ; http://n2t.net/addgene:207546 ; RRID:Addgene_207546)
